>Addgene plasmid #121275 | pUC57-Kan_br58_g4698 | depositor full sequence | sequence record 231340 | pUC57-Kan_br58_g4698 sequence 3034 bps
TCGCGCGTTTCGGTGATGACGGTGAAAACCTCTGACACATGCAGCTCCCGGAGACGGTCACAGCTTGTCT
GTAAGCGGATGCCGGGAGCAGACAAGCCCGTCAGGGCGCGTCAGCGGGTGTTGGCGGGTGTCGGGGCTGG
CTTAACTATGCGGCATCAGAGCAGATTGTACTGAGAGTGCACCATATGCGGTGTGAAATACCGCACAGAT
GCGTAAGGAGAAAATACCGCATCAGGCGCCATTCGCCATTCAGGCTGCGCAACTGTTGGGAAGGGCGATC
GGTGCGGGCCTCTTCGCTATTACGCCAGCTGGCGAAAGGGGGATGTGCTGCAAGGCGATTAAGTTGGGTA
ACGCCAGGGTTTTCCCAGTCACGACGTTGTAAAACGACGGCCAGTGAATTGACGCGTATTGGGATGGAAC
TTGGTCTCTAATGTCTGATTTTTGGAAAGTTGATTTGTATGGTCCACCACAAGGTCATTCTAATGTTAAA
TCTGAAATTGTTGCTACTGTTGTTTGTGGTGATGGTAGAAAAGCTAATTTGTCTTATACTCATTCTTGGA
GAGGTGATTCTACTACTAAAACTATTACTATTAGATGTAGAATTACTCCAAAAGTTATTAAAGGTGGTCC
ATTGCCACCATATTATGAATTGAAAGCTGAACCAATTTGGGCTGGTGATGAAAGAGCTATTGCTGCTGCT
AAAAGAGAACAAGAAGAAAGAGTTTTGGAACAATTTGAATTGATGAATTTGATGATGGATGCTTCTGAAG
ATCCAAAAGCTAGAAGATTGTTTGCTTCTCCATGAGCTTAGAGACCAAGTTCCATCCCAATGGCGCGCCG
AGCTTGGCTCGAGCATGGTCATAGCTGTTTCCTGTGTGAAATTGTTATCCGCTCACAATTCCACACAACA
TACGAGCCGGAAGCATAAAGTGTAAAGCCTGGGGTGCCTAATGAGTGAGCTAACTCACATTAATTGCGTT
GCGCTCACTGCCCGCTTTCCAGTCGGGAAACCTGTCGTGCCAGCTGCATTAATGAATCGGCCAACGCGCG
GGGAGAGGCGGTTTGCGTATTGGGCGCTCTTCCGCTTCCTCGCTCACTGACTCGCTGCGCTCGGTCGTTC
GGCTGCGGCGAGCGGTATCAGCTCACTCAAAGGCGGTAATACGGTTATCCACAGAATCAGGGGATAACGC
AGGAAAGAACATGTGAGCAAAAGGCCAGCAAAAGGCCAGGAACCGTAAAAAGGCCGCGTTGCTGGCGTTT
TTCCATAGGCTCCGCCCCCCTGACGAGCATCACAAAAATCGACGCTCAAGTCAGAGGTGGCGAAACCCGA
CAGGACTATAAAGATACCAGGCGTTTCCCCCTGGAAGCTCCCTCGTGCGCTCTCCTGTTCCGACCCTGCC
GCTTACCGGATACCTGTCCGCCTTTCTCCCTTCGGGAAGCGTGGCGCTTTCTCATAGCTCACGCTGTAGG
TATCTCAGTTCGGTGTAGGTCGTTCGCTCCAAGCTGGGCTGTGTGCACGAACCCCCCGTTCAGCCCGACC
GCTGCGCCTTATCCGGTAACTATCGTCTTGAGTCCAACCCGGTAAGACACGACTTATCGCCACTGGCAGC
AGCCACTGGTAACAGGATTAGCAGAGCGAGGTATGTAGGCGGTGCTACAGAGTTCTTGAAGTGGTGGCCT
AACTACGGCTACACTAGAAGAACAGTATTTGGTATCTGCGCTCTGCTGAAGCCAGTTACCTTCGGAAAAA
GAGTTGGTAGCTCTTGATCCGGCAAACAAACCACCGCTGGTAGCGGTGGTTTTTTTGTTTGCAAGCAGCA
GATTACGCGCAGAAAAAAAGGATCTCAAGAAGATCCTTTGATCTTTTCTACGGGGTCTGACGCTCAGTGG
AACGAAAACTCACGTTAAGGGATTTTGGTCATGAGATTATCAAAAAGGATCTTCACCTAGATCCTTTTAA
ATTAAAAATGAAGTTTTAAATCAATCTAAAGTATATATGAGTAAACTTGGTCTGACAGTTAGAAAAACTC
ATCGAGCATCAAATGAAACTGCAATTTATTCATATCAGGATTATCAATACCATATTTTTGAAAAAGCCGT
TTCTGTAATGAAGGAGAAAACTCACCGAGGCAGTTCCATAGGATGGCAAGATCCTGGTATCGGTCTGCGA
TTCCGACTCGTCCAACATCAATACAACCTATTAATTTCCCCTCGTCAAAAATAAGGTTATCAAGTGAGAA
ATCACCATGAGTGACGACTGAATCCGGTGAGAATGGCAAAAGTTTATGCATTTCTTTCCAGACTTGTTCA
ACAGGCCAGCCATTACGCTCGTCATCAAAATCACTCGCATCAACCAAACCGTTATTCATTCGTGATTGCG
CCTGAGCGAGACGAAATACGCGATCGCTGTTAAAAGGACAATTACAAACAGGAATCGAATGCAACCGGCG
CAGGAACACTGCCAGCGCATCAACAATATTTTCACCTGAATCAGGATATTCTTCTAATACCTGGAATGCT
GTTTTCCCAGGGATCGCAGTGGTGAGTAACCATGCATCATCAGGAGTACGGATAAAATGCTTGATGGTCG
GAAGAGGCATAAATTCCGTCAGCCAGTTTAGTCTGACCATCTCATCTGTAACATCATTGGCAACGCTACC
TTTGCCATGTTTCAGAAACAACTCTGGCGCATCGGGCTTCCCATACAATCGATAGATTGTCGCACCTGAT
TGCCCGACATTATCGCGAGCCCATTTATACCCATATAAATCAGCATCCATGTTGGAATTTAATCGCGGCC
TAGAGCAAGACGTTTCCCGTTGAATATGGCTCATACTCTTCCTTTTTCAATATTATTGAAGCATTTATCA
GGGTTATTGTCTCATGAGCGGATACATATTTGAATGTATTTAGAAAAATAAACAAATAGGGGTTCCGCGC
ACATTTCCCCGAAAAGTGCCACCTGACGTCTAAGAAACCATTATTATCATGACATTAACCTATAAAAATA
GGCGTATCACGAGGCCCTTTCGTC
Features (pLannotate 1.2.2; 10 found; start..end, strand, type, name):
    137..236     +  misc_feature   bom (fragment): basis of mobility region from pBR322
    242..399     -  CDS            lacZα (fragment): LacZα fragment of β-galactosidase; lacZ fragment
    882..898     -  protein_bind   lac operator: The lac repressor binds to the lac operator to inhibit transcription in E. coli. This inhibition can be relieved by adding lactose or isopropyl-β-D-thiogalactopyranoside (IPTG). lac repressor encoded by lacI
    906..936     -  promoter       lac promoter: promoter for the E. coli lac operon
    951..972     -  protein_bind   CAP binding site: CAP binding activates transcription in the presence of cAMP. E. coli catabolite activator protein
    985..1077    -  CDS            lacI (fragment): lac repressor; lacI; The lac repressor binds to the lac operator to inhibit transcription in E. coli. This inhibition can be relieved by adding lactose or isopropyl-β-D-thiogalactopyranoside (IPTG).
   1260..1848    -  rep_origin     ori: high-copy-number ColE1/pMB1/pBR322/pUC origin of replication
   2019..2834    -  CDS            KanR: aminoglycoside phosphotransferase; aph(3')-Ia; confers resistance to kanamycin in bacteria or G418 (Geneticin®) in eukaryotes
   2835..2939    -  promoter       AmpR promoter: bla
   3034..35      +  CDS            rop (fragment) (across the origin): Rop protein, which maintains plasmids at low copy number; rop
