[The description below was written by a language model from this plasmid's Addgene catalogue record and pLannotate feature annotations shown in this document.]
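Description:
pUC57-Kan_br58_g4698 is a small, high-copy E. coli cloning plasmid that serves as a Level 0 Golden Gate module, one of a clone collection of Magnaporthe oryzae (rice blast fungus) effector candidates. The backbone is pUC57-Kan, recorded as 2,626 bp without insert, and the full deposited sequence is 3,034 nt, which implies an insert of roughly 400 bp. Replication relies on a ColE1/pUC-type origin, and selection is by kanamycin through an aph(3')-Ia aminoglycoside phosphotransferase gene, which the annotation places downstream of the bla (AmpR) promoter. Short remnants of bom, rop and lacI are also detected; these are backbone leftovers rather than functional elements.

The insert, br58_g4698, was placed into the EcoRV site of the multiple cloning region, and the record does not say whether those sites survive. The feature table does not annotate the insert itself. However, the unannotated gap between the lacZα fragment and the lac operator, lac promoter and CAP binding site matches where the insert would interrupt lacZα, and lacZ is listed as the screening marker (blue/white screening). The insert name suggests a gene model from a particular M. oryzae isolate, but the record gives no further description of the encoded protein, no tags, and no details of the type IIS enzyme or overhangs that flank the module. No eukaryotic promoter or terminator is present, so this is a storage and donor plasmid rather than an expression vector. As a Level 0 part, it would supply the effector sequence for assembly into higher-level Golden Gate constructs. M13 forward and reverse primer sites flank the insert for sequence verification.
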