Addgene plasmid #121275: pUC57-Kan_br58_g4698
Purpose: Level 0 Golden-Gate compatible vector
Depositing lab: Sophien Kamoun. Depositing organization: Sainsbury Laboratory, Norwich. Publication: A Clone Resource of Magnaporthe oryzae Effectors That Share Sequence and Structural Similarities Across Host-Specific Lineages. Petit-Houdenot Y, Langner T, Harant A, Win J, Kamoun S. Mol Plant Microbe Interact. 2020 Aug;33(8):1032-1035. doi: 10.1094/MPMI-03-20-0052-A. Epub 2020 Jun 22. PubMed 32460610.
Backbone
  Vector backbone: pUC57-Kan
  Backbone size w/o insert (bp): 2626
  Vector type: Golden Gate
  Selectable markers: lacZ
Growth in bacteria
  Bacterial resistance: Kanamycin, 50 μg/mL
  Growth temperature: 37°C
  Growth strain: DH5alpha
  Copy number: High Copy
Gene/Insert
  Gene/Insert name: br58_g4698
  Mutation: Magnaporthe oryzae
  Cloning method: Restriction Enzyme; 5′ cloning site EcoRV (unknown if destroyed); 3′ cloning site EcoRV (unknown if destroyed)
  Sequencing primers: 5′ M13Fw; 3′ M13Rv
Terms and licenses: Academic/Nonprofit Terms; Industry Terms: Not Available to Industry
How to cite: pUC57-Kan_br58_g4698 was a gift from Sophien Kamoun (Addgene plasmid # 121275 ; http://n2t.net/addgene:121275 ; RRID:Addgene_121275)
