>Addgene plasmid #121275 | pUC57-Kan_br58_g4698 | depositor partial sequence | sequence record 230802 | br58_g4698
TTGGTCTCTAATGTCTGATTTTTGGAAAGTTGATTTGTATGGTCCACCACAAGGTCATTCTAATGTTAAA
TCTGAAATTGTTGCTACTGTTGTTTGTGGTGATGGTAGAAAAGCTAATTTGTCTTATACTCATTCTTGGA
GAGGTGATTCTACTACTAAAACTATTACTATTAGATGTAGAATTACTCCAAAAGTTATTAAAGGTGGTCC
ATTGCCACCATATTATGAATTGAAAGCTGAACCAATTTGGGCTGGTGATGAAAGAGCTATTGCTGCTGCT
AAAAGAGAACAAGAAGAAAGAGTTTTGGAACAATTTGAATTGATGAATTTGATGATGGATGCTTCTGAAG
ATCCAAAAGCTAGAAGATTGTTTGCTTCTCCATGAGCTTAGAGACCAA
