>Addgene plasmid #121275 | pUC57-Kan_br58_g4698 | depositor partial sequence | sequence record 230803 | empty_vector
TCGCGCGTTTCGGTGATGACGGTGAAAACCTCTGACACATGCAGCTCCCGGAGACGGTCACAGCTTGTCT
GTAAGCGGATGCCGGGAGCAGACAAGCCCGTCAGGGCGCGTCAGCGGGTGTTGGCGGGTGTCGGGGCTGG
CTTAACTATGCGGCATCAGAGCAGATTGTACTGAGAGTGCACCATATGCGGTGTGAAATACCGCACAGAT
GCGTAAGGAGAAAATACCGCATCAGGCGCCATTCGCCATTCAGGCTGCGCAACTGTTGGGAAGGGCGATC
GGTGCGGGCCTCTTCGCTATTACGCCAGCTGGCGAAAGGGGGATGTGCTGCAAGGCGATTAAGTTGGGTA
ACGCCAGGGTTTTCCCAGTCACGACGTTGTAAAACGACGGCCAGTGAATTGACGCGTATTGGGATATCCC
AATGGCGCGCCGAGCTTGGCTCGAGCATGGTCATAGCTGTTTCCTGTGTGAAATTGTTATCCGCTCACAA
TTCCACACAACATACGAGCCGGAAGCATAAAGTGTAAAGCCTGGGGTGCCTAATGAGTGAGCTAACTCAC
ATTAATTGCGTTGCGCTCACTGCCCGCTTTCCAGTCGGGAAACCTGTCGTGCCAGCTGCATTAATGAATC
GGCCAACGCGCGGGGAGAGGCGGTTTGCGTATTGGGCGCTCTTCCGCTTCCTCGCTCACTGACTCGCTGC
GCTCGGTCGTTCGGCTGCGGCGAGCGGTATCAGCTCACTCAAAGGCGGTAATACGGTTATCCACAGAATC
AGGGGATAACGCAGGAAAGAACATGTGAGCAAAAGGCCAGCAAAAGGCCAGGAACCGTAAAAAGGCCGCG
TTGCTGGCGTTTTTCCATAGGCTCCGCCCCCCTGACGAGCATCACAAAAATCGACGCTCAAGTCAGAGGT
GGCGAAACCCGACAGGACTATAAAGATACCAGGCGTTTCCCCCTGGAAGCTCCCTCGTGCGCTCTCCTGT
TCCGACCCTGCCGCTTACCGGATACCTGTCCGCCTTTCTCCCTTCGGGAAGCGTGGCGCTTTCTCATAGC
TCACGCTGTAGGTATCTCAGTTCGGTGTAGGTCGTTCGCTCCAAGCTGGGCTGTGTGCACGAACCCCCCG
TTCAGCCCGACCGCTGCGCCTTATCCGGTAACTATCGTCTTGAGTCCAACCCGGTAAGACACGACTTATC
GCCACTGGCAGCAGCCACTGGTAACAGGATTAGCAGAGCGAGGTATGTAGGCGGTGCTACAGAGTTCTTG
AAGTGGTGGCCTAACTACGGCTACACTAGAAGAACAGTATTTGGTATCTGCGCTCTGCTGAAGCCAGTTA
CCTTCGGAAAAAGAGTTGGTAGCTCTTGATCCGGCAAACAAACCACCGCTGGTAGCGGTGGTTTTTTTGT
TTGCAAGCAGCAGATTACGCGCAGAAAAAAAGGATCTCAAGAAGATCCTTTGATCTTTTCTACGGGGTCT
GACGCTCAGTGGAACGAAAACTCACGTTAAGGGATTTTGGTCATGAGATTATCAAAAAGGATCTTCACCT
AGATCCTTTTAAATTAAAAATGAAGTTTTAAATCAATCTAAAGTATATATGAGTAAACTTGGTCTGACAG
TTAGAAAAACTCATCGAGCATCAAATGAAACTGCAATTTATTCATATCAGGATTATCAATACCATATTTT
TGAAAAAGCCGTTTCTGTAATGAAGGAGAAAACTCACCGAGGCAGTTCCATAGGATGGCAAGATCCTGGT
ATCGGTCTGCGATTCCGACTCGTCCAACATCAATACAACCTATTAATTTCCCCTCGTCAAAAATAAGGTT
ATCAAGTGAGAAATCACCATGAGTGACGACTGAATCCGGTGAGAATGGCAAAAGTTTATGCATTTCTTTC
CAGACTTGTTCAACAGGCCAGCCATTACGCTCGTCATCAAAATCACTCGCATCAACCAAACCGTTATTCA
TTCGTGATTGCGCCTGAGCGAGACGAAATACGCGATCGCTGTTAAAAGGACAATTACAAACAGGAATCGA
ATGCAACCGGCGCAGGAACACTGCCAGCGCATCAACAATATTTTCACCTGAATCAGGATATTCTTCTAAT
ACCTGGAATGCTGTTTTCCCAGGGATCGCAGTGGTGAGTAACCATGCATCATCAGGAGTACGGATAAAAT
GCTTGATGGTCGGAAGAGGCATAAATTCCGTCAGCCAGTTTAGTCTGACCATCTCATCTGTAACATCATT
GGCAACGCTACCTTTGCCATGTTTCAGAAACAACTCTGGCGCATCGGGCTTCCCATACAATCGATAGATT
GTCGCACCTGATTGCCCGACATTATCGCGAGCCCATTTATACCCATATAAATCAGCATCCATGTTGGAAT
TTAATCGCGGCCTAGAGCAAGACGTTTCCCGTTGAATATGGCTCATACTCTTCCTTTTTCAATATTATTG
AAGCATTTATCAGGGTTATTGTCTCATGAGCGGATACATATTTGAATGTATTTAGAAAAATAAACAAATA
GGGGTTCCGCGCACATTTCCCCGAAAAGTGCCACCTGACGTCTAAGAAACCATTATTATCATGACATTAA
CCTATAAAAATAGGCGTATCACGAGGCCCTTTCGTC
