>Addgene plasmid #121275 | pUC57-Kan_br58_g4698 | addgene partial sequence | sequence record 237993 | M13-F20 5'-TGTAAAACGACGGCCAGT-3'
TTGGTCTCTAATGTCTGATTTTTGGAAAGTTGATTTGTATGGTCCACCACAAGGTCATTCTAATGTTAAA
TCTGAAATTGTTGCTACTGTTGTTTGTGGTGATGGTAGAAAAGCTAATTTGTCTTATACTCATTCTTGGA
GAGGTGATTCTACTACTAAAACTATTACTATTAGATGTAGAATTACTCCAAAAGTTATTAAAGGTGGTCC
ATTGCCACCATATTATGAATTGAAAGCTGAACCAATTTGGGCTGGTGATGAAAGAGCTATTGCTGCTGCT
AAAAGAGAACAAGAAGAAAGAGTTTTGGAACAATTTGAATTGATGAATTTGATGATGGATGCTTCTGAAG
ATCCAAAAGCTAGAAGATTGTTTGCTTCTCCATGAGCTTAGAGACCAAGTTCCATCCCAATGGCGCGCCG
AGCTTGGCTCGAGCATGGTCATAGCTGTTTCCTGTGTGAAATTGTTATCCGCTCACAATTCCACACAACA
TACGAGCCGGAAGCATAAAGTGTAAAGCCTGGGGTGCCTAATGAGTGAGCTAACTCACATTAATTGCGTT
GCGCTCACTGCCCGCTTTCCAGTCGGGAAACCTGTCGTGCCAGCTGCATTAATGAATCGGCCAACGCGCG
GGGAGAGGCGGTTTGCGTATTGGGCGCTCTTCCGCTTCCTCGCTCACTGACTCGCTGCGCTCGGTCGTTC
GGCTGCGGCGAGCGGTATCAGCTCACTCAAAGGCGGTAATACGGTTATCCACAGAATCAGGGGATAACGC
